Addgene plasmid #71968: Neo1.f-AP-His
Purpose: Expresses the extracellular region of the Neogenin 1, isoform f protein, C-terminally fused to alkaline phosphatase + 6X histidine tag.
Depositing lab: Woj Wojtowicz. Depositing organization: University of California, Berkeley. Publication: An extracellular biochemical screen reveals that FLRTs and Unc5s mediate neuronal subtype recognition in the retina. Visser JJ, Cheng Y, Perry SC, Chastain AB, Parsa B, Masri SS, Ray TA, Kay JN, Wojtowicz WM. Elife. 2015 Dec 3;4. pii: e08149. doi: 10.7554/eLife.08149. PubMed 26633812.
Backbone
  Vector backbone: pCMVi-SV40ori
  Vector type: Mammalian Expression
Growth in bacteria
  Bacterial resistance: Ampicillin, 100 μg/mL
  Growth temperature: 37°C
  Growth strain: DH5alpha
  Copy number: High Copy
Gene/Insert
  Gene/Insert name: Neo1.f (alt names: Neogenin 1, isoform f; Igdcc2; NCBI gene ID 18007; Reference sequence XM_006510845.1)
  Species: M. musculus (mouse)
  Insert size (bp): 3306
  Entrez Gene: Neo1 (a.k.a. 2610028H22Rik, AI327052, D930014N22Rik, Igdcc2)
  Promoter: CMV
  Tag / fusion protein: AP-His (C terminal on backbone)
  Cloning method: Restriction Enzyme; 5′ cloning site NotI (not destroyed); 3′ cloning site SpeI (not destroyed)
  Sequencing primers: 5′ GTCAGAGGTAACTCCCGTTGC; 3′ GAGGTTCTTGGCGGCTGTC
Terms and licenses: Academic/Nonprofit Terms; Industry Terms: Not Available to Industry
How to cite: Neo1.f-AP-His was a gift from Woj Wojtowicz (Addgene plasmid # 71968 ; http://n2t.net/addgene:71968 ; RRID:Addgene_71968)
