[The description below was written by a language model from this plasmid's Addgene catalogue record and pLannotate feature annotations shown in this document.]
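Description:
Neo1.f-AP-His is a mammalian expression plasmid of about 9.8 kb built on the pCMVi-SV40ori backbone. It produces the extracellular region of mouse Neogenin 1, isoform f, as a soluble fusion protein. In bacteria it is maintained at high copy through a ColE1/pUC-type origin and selected with ampicillin via the β-lactamase gene. The annotated backbone also carries an f1 phage origin, short remnants of rop, bom and lacZα, and an SV40 enhancer/early promoter region. That region contains the SV40 origin referred to in the backbone name, which generally allows episomal amplification in cells expressing large T antigen.

The expression cassette is driven by the human CMV immediate-early enhancer and promoter followed by CMV intron A, an arrangement commonly used to boost transcript levels. The 3,306 bp Neo1 ectodomain fragment was cloned between NotI and SpeI sites that remain intact. It sits upstream of a backbone-encoded human placental secreted alkaline phosphatase, and the catalogue states that this is followed by a 6X histidine tag, although the tag is not separately annotated in the feature table. An SV40 polyadenylation signal terminates the transcript.

Neogenin is a cell-surface receptor for netrins, repulsive guidance molecules and BMPs. The AP moiety gives an enzymatic readout for detecting binding of the secreted ectodomain to candidate partners, while the His tag permits capture or purification. The associated publication used an extracellular biochemical interaction screen to study recognition between neuronal subtypes in the retina, so this construct is likely one of a matched set of tagged ectodomain reagents for such assays.
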