Features (pLannotate 1.2.2; 14 found; start..end, strand, type, name):
     25..408     +  enhancer       CMV enhancer: human cytomegalovirus immediate early enhancer
    410..609     +  promoter       CMV promoter: human cytomegalovirus (CMV) immediate early promoter
    748..1573    +  intron         CMV intron A: human cytomegalovirus intron A (Chapman et al., 1991)
   1610..4915    +  CDS            Neo1 (fragment): NEO1_MOUSE - Also known as Ngn. Experimental evidence at protein level: Swiss-Prot protein existence level 1. Multi-functional cell surface receptor regulating cell adhesion in many diverse developmental processes, including neural tube and mammary gland formation, myogenesis and angiogenesis. Receptor for members of the BMP, netrin, and repulsive guidance molecule (RGM) families. Netrin-Neogenin interactions result in a chemoattractive axon guidance response and cell-cell adhesion, the interaction between NEO1/Neogenin and RGMa and RGMb induces a chemorepulsive response. From Mus musculus (Mo
   4934..6385    +  CDS            SEAP: secreted alkaline phosphatase from human placenta The natural enzyme has a C-terminal transmembrane sequence that is replaced by a GPI anchor.
   6444..6565    +  polyA_signal   SV40 poly(A) signal: SV40 polyadenylation signal
   6774..7362    -  rep_origin     ori: high-copy-number ColE1/pMB1/pBR322/pUC origin of replication
   7533..8393    -  CDS            AmpR: β-lactamase; bla; confers resistance to ampicillin, carbenicillin, and related antibiotics
   8394..8498    -  promoter       AmpR promoter: bla
   8593..8628    +  CDS            rop (fragment): Rop protein, which maintains plasmids at low copy number; rop
   8651..8981    +  promoter       SV40 promoter: SV40 enhancer and early promoter
   9104..9203    +  misc_feature   bom (fragment): basis of mobility region from pBR322
   9231..9659    -  rep_origin     f1 ori (sequence partly withheld): f1 bacteriophage origin of replication; arrow indicates direction of (+) strand synthesis
   9663..9820    -  CDS            lacZα (fragment): LacZα fragment of β-galactosidase; lacZ fragment
>Addgene plasmid #71968 | Neo1.f-AP-His | depositor full sequence | sequence record 131154 | Full Sequence
GTCGAGGTCTCGACGGTATCGATTGACATTGATTATTGACTAGCTAGTTATTAATAGTAATCAATTACGG
GGTCATTAGTTCATAGCCCATATATGGAGTTCCGCGTTACATAACTTACGGTAAATGGCCCGCCTGGCTG
ACCGCCCAACGACCCCCGCCCATTGACGTCAATAATGACGTATGTTCCCATAGTAACGCCAATAGGGACT
TTCCATTGACGTCAATGGGTGGAGTATTTACGGTAAACTGCCCACTTGGCAGTACATCAAGTGTATCATA
TGCCAAGTCCGCCCCCTATTGACGTCAATGACGGTAAATGGCCCGCCTGGCATTATGCCCAGTACATGAC
CTTACGGGACTTTCCTACTTGGCAGTACATCTACGTATTAGTCATCGCTATTACCATGGTGATGCGGTTT
TGGCAGTACACCAATGGGCGTGGATAGCGGTTTGACTCACGGGGATTTCCAAGTCTCCACCCCATTGACG
TCAATGGGAGTTTGTTTTGGCACCAAAATCAACGGGACTTTCCAAAATGTCGTAATAACCCCGCCCCGTT
GACGCAAATGGGCGGTAGGCGTGTACGGTGGGAGGTCTATATAAGCAGAGCTCGTTTAGTGAACCGTCAG
ATCGCCTGGAGACGCCATCCACGCTGTTTTGACCTCCATAGAAGACACCGGGACCGATCCAGCCTCCGCG
GCCGGGAACGGTGCATTGGAACGCGGATTCCCCGTGCCAAGAGTGACGTAAGTACCGCCTATAGACTCTA
TAGGCACACCCCTTTGGCTCTTATGCATGCTATACTGTTTTTGGCTTGGGGCCTATACACCCCCGCTTCC
ATATGCTATAGGTGATGGTATAGCTTAGCCTATAGGTGTGGGTTATTGACCATTATTGACCACTCCCCTA
TTGGTGACGATACTTTCCATTACTAATCCATAACATGGCTCTTTGCCACAACTATCTCTATTGGCTATAT
GCCAATACTCTGTCCTTCAGAGACTGACACGGACTCTGTATTTTTACAGGATGGGGTCCCATTTATTATT
TACAAATTCACATATACAACAACGCCGTCCCCCGTGCCCGCAGTTTTTATTAAACATAGCGTGGGATCTC
CACGCGAATCTCGGGTACGTGTTCCGGACATGGGCTCTTCTCCGGTAGCGGCGGAGCTTCCACATCCGAG
CCCTGGTCCCATGCCTCCAGCGGCTCATGGTCGCTCGGCAGCTCCTTGCTCCTAACAGTGGAGGCCAGAC
TTAGGCACAGCACAATGCCCACCACCACCAGTGTGCCGCACAAGGCCGTGGCGGTAGGGTATGTGTCTGA
AAATGAGCTCGGAGATTGGGCTCGCACCGCTGACGCAGATGGAAGACTTAAGGCAGCGGCAGAAGAAGAT
GCAGGCAGCTGAGTTGTTGTATTCTGATAAGAGTCAGAGGTAACTCCCGTTGCGGTGCTGTTAACGGTGG
AGGGCAGTGTAGTCTGAGCAGTACTCGTTGCTGCCGCGCGCGCCACCAGACATAATAGCTGACAGACTAA
CAGACTGTTCCTTTCCATGGGTCTTTTCTGCAGAAGCTTGAATTCTCGAGGATCCGCGGCCGCGCCACCA
TGGCGGCGGAGCGCGAAGCCGGGCGACTCCTCTGCACCTCCTCCTCCCGGCGCTGCTGTCCGCCACCGCC
GCTGCTGCTGTTGCTGCCGCTGCTGCTGCTGCTCGGACGCCCGGCGTCCGGCGCCGCGGCCACGAAGAGC
GGCTCCCCGCCGCAGTCCGCAGGAGCCAGTGTTCGAACATTCACTCCGTTTTATTTTCTGGTGGAGCCAG
TAGACACCCTCTCAGTTAGAGGCTCTTCTGTTATATTAAATTGCTCGGCATATTCTGAGCCCTCTCCAAA
CATTGAATGGAAGAAAGATGGGACTTTTTTAAACTTAGAATCAGATGATCGACGCCAGCTACTCCCAGAT
GGATCTTTATTCATCAGCAACGTGGTGCATTCCAAACACAATAAGCCTGACGAAGGTTTCTATCAGTGTG
TAGCCACTGTGGATAATCTTGGAACCATTGTCAGCAGAACAGCCAAGCTCACAGTAGCAGGTCTTCCAAG
ATTTACCAGCCAACCAGAACCTTCTTCAGTCTATGTTGGAAACAGTGCAATTCTGAATTGTGAAGTTAAT
GCAGATTTGGTCCCATTTGTTAGGTGGGAACAGAATCGACAGCCCCTTCTTCTAGATGACAGGATTGTCA
AACTTCCAAGTGGAACACTGGTTATCAGCAATGCTACTGAAGGAGATGGGGGACTCTACCGCTGCATTGT
TGAAAGTGGTGGGCCACCAAAGTTTAGTGACGAAGCTGAATTGAAAGTTCTTCAAGATCCTGAGGAAATT
GTAGACTTGGTATTTCTGATGCGACCATCTTCTATGATGAAAGTCACTGGTCAGAGTGCAGTGTTGCCAT
GTGTTGTCTCAGGGCTTCCTGCTCCAGTTGTTAGATGGATGAAAAACGAAGAAGTGCTTGACACAGAAAG
CTCTGGCAGGTTGGTCTTGCTAGCAGGAGGTTGCTTGGAGATCAGTGATGTCACTGAGGATGATGCTGGG
ACTTATTTTTGCATAGCTGATAATGGAAATAAGACAGTTGAAGCTCAGGCGGAGCTTACTGTGCAAGTGC
CACCTGGATTCCTGAAACAACCTGCTAACATATATGCTCACGAATCCATGGACATTGTATTTGAATGTGA
AGTCACTGGGAAGCCAACTCCAACTGTGAAGTGGGTCAAGAATGGGGATGTGGTTATCCCCAGTGATTAC
TTTAAAATTGTAAAGGAACATAATCTTCAAGTTTTGGGTCTGGTGAAATCAGATGAAGGGTTCTATCAAT
GCATTGCTGAGAATGATGTTGGAAATGCACAAGCTGGAGCCCAGCTGATAATCCTTGAGCATGCACCAGC
CACAACGGGACCATTACCTTCAGCTCCTCGAGACGTCGTGGCCTCCCTGGTCTCTACTCGCTTCATTAAA
TTGACATGGCGTACACCTGCATCAGACCCTCATGGAGACAATCTCACCTACTCTGTGTTCTACACCAAGG
AAGGGGTTGCTAGGGAGCGTGTTGAGAATACCAGCCAGCCAGGAGAGATGCAGGTGACTATTCAAAACTT
GATGCCAGCAACTGTGTACATCTTCAAAGTTATGGCTCAAAATAAGCATGGCTCTGGAGAAAGTTCAGCT
CCTCTTCGAGTAGAGACACAGCCTGAGGTTCAGCTCCCTGGCCCAGCACCTAATATCCGTGCTTATGCAA
CGTCACCTACTTCTATCACTGTCACCTGGGAAACACCGTTATCTGGCAATGGGGAAATTCAAAATTACAA
ATTGTACTACATGGAAAAAGGAACTGATAAAGAACAGGATATTGATGTTTCAAGTCACTCCTACACCATT
AATGGACTGAAGAAATACACAGAATACAGTTTCCGAGTGGTGGCCTACAATAAACATGGTCCTGGAGTTT
CTACACAAGATGTTGCTGTTCGAACATTATCAGATGTTCCCAGTGCTGCTCCTCAGAATCTGTCCTTAGA
AGTGAGAAATTCAAAGAGTATAGTGATCCACTGGCAGCCCCCTTCCTCAACCACACAAAATGGGCAGATA
ACTGGCTACAAGATTCGATATCGAAAGGCCTCCCGAAAAAGTGATGTCACTGAGACCTTGGTAACTGGGA
CACAGCTGTCTCAGCTGATTGAAGGTCTTGATCGGGGGACAGAATATAACTTCCGAGTCGCTGCTCTCAC
AGTCAATGGTACAGGTCCAGCAACTGATTGGCTGTCTGCTGAAACTTTTGAAAGCGACCTAGATGAAACT
CGTGTTCCTGAAGTGCCCAGCTCTCTTCATGTCCGTCCGCTCGTCACTAGCATTGTAGTGAGCTGGACTC
CTCCAGAGAACCAGAACATTGTGGTCCGAGGTTATGCCATCGGTTACGGCATTGGCAGCCCTCATGCCCA
GACCATCAAAGTGGACTATAAACAACGTTATTACACCATCGAAAACTTGGATCCAAGCTCTCATTACGTG
ATTACCTTGAAAGCATTTAACAATGTTGGCGAAGGCATCCCCCTTTATGAGAGTGCTGTGACCAGACCTC
ACACAGACACTTCTGAAGTTGATTTATTTGTTATTAATGCTCCATACACTCCAGTGCCAGATCCCACTCC
CATGATGCCACCAGTGGGAGTTCAGGCTTCCATTCTGAGTCACGACACCATAAGGATTACCTGGGCAGAC
AACTCCCTGCCCAAACACCAGAAGATTACAGACTCCCGCTACTACACAGTCCGGTGGAAGACCAACATCC
CAGCAAACACGAAGTACAAGAATGCAAATGCAACGACGTTAAGCTATTTGGTTACTGGTTTAAAGCCAAA
TACGCTCTATGAGTTCTCTGTGATGGTGACCAAAGGCAGAAGGTCAAGCACGTGGAGTATGACAGCTCAT
GGCGCTACCTTTGAATTAGTTCCTACTTCTCCACCTAAGGATGTGACAGTTGTGAGTAAGGAAGGAAAAC
CTAGAACCATCATAGTGAATTGGCAGCCTCCCTCTGAAGCTAACGGCAAGATTACAGGTTACATCATCTA
TTACAGCACGGATGTGAATGCAGAGATACATGACTGGGTTATTGAACCAGTTGTGGGAAACAGACTGACT
CACCAGATTCAAGAGTTAACACTTGATACGCCATACTACTTCAAAATCCAGGCCCGGAACTCAAAGGGCA
TGGGGCCCATGTCTGAAGCTGTACAGTTCAGAACACCTAAAGCCTTAGGGTCAGCAGGAAAAGGAAGCCG
ACTACCAGACCTGGGATCTGACTACAAACCTCCAATGAGTGGCAGCAACAGCCCTCACGGGAGCCCCACC
TCCCCTCTGGACAGCACTAGTGGATCTTCCGGAATCATCCCAGTTGAGGAGGAGAACCCGGACTTCTGGA
ACCGCGAGGCAGCCGAGGCCCTGGGTGCCGCCAAGAAGCTGCAGCCTGCACAGACAGCCGCCAAGAACCT
CATCATCTTCCTGGGCGATGGGATGGGGGTGTCTACGGTGACAGCTGCCAGGATCCTAAAAGGGCAGAAG
AAGGACAAACTGGGGCCTGAGATACCCCTGGCCATGGACCGCTTCCCATATGTGGCTCTGTCCAAGACAT
ACAATGTAGACAAACATGTGCCAGACAGTGGAGCCACAGCCACGGCCTACCTGTGCGGGGTCAAGGGCAA
CTTCCAGACCATTGGCTTGAGTGCAGCCGCCCGCTTTAACCAGTGCAACACGACACGCGGCAACGAGGTC
ATCTCCGTGATGAATCGGGCCAAGAAAGCAGGGAAGTCAGTGGGAGTGGTAACCACCACACGAGTGCAGC
ACGCCTCGCCAGCCGGCACCTACGCCCACACGGTGAACCGCAACTGGTACTCGGACGCCGACGTGCCTGC
CTCGGCCCGCCAGGAGGGGTGCCAGGACATCGCTACGCAGCTCATCTCCAACATGGACATTGACGTGATC
CTAGGTGGAGGCCGAAAGTACATGTTTCGCATGGGAACCCCAGACCCTGAGTACCCAGATGACTACAGCC
AAGGTGGGACCAGGCTGGACGGGAAGAATCTGGTGCAGGAATGGCTGGCGAAGCGCCAGGGTGCCCGGTA
TGTGTGGAACCGCACTGAGCTCATGCAGGCTTCCCTGGACCCGTCTGTGACCCATCTCATGGGTCTCTTT
GAGCCTGGAGACATGAAATACGAGATCCACCGAGACTCCACACTGGACCCCTCCCTGATGGAGATGACAG
AGGCTGCCCTGCGCCTGCTGAGCAGGAACCCCCGCGGCTTCTTCCTCTTCGTGGAGGGTGGTCGCATCGA
CCATGGTCATCATGAAAGCAGGGCTTACCGGGCACTGACTGAGACGATCATGTTCGACGACGCCATTGAG
AGGGCGGGCCAGCTCACCAGCGAGGAGGACACGCTGAGCCTCGTCACTGCCGACCACTCCCACGTCTTCT
CCTTCGGAGGCTACCCCCTGCGAGGGAGCTCCATCTTCGGGCTGGCCCCTGGCAAGGCCCGGGACAGGAA
GGCCTACACGGTCCTCCTATACGGAAACGGTCCAGGCTATGTGCTCAAGGACGGCGCCCGGCCGGATGTT
ACCGAGAGCGAGAGCGGGAGCCCCGAGTATCGGCAGCAGTCAGCAGTGCCCCTGGACGAAGAGACCCACG
CAGGCGAGGACGTGGCGGTGTTCGCGCGCGGCCCGCAGGCGCACCTGGTTCACGGCGTGCAGGAGCAGAC
CTTCATAGCGCACGTCATGGCCTTCGCCGCCTGCCTGGAGCCCTACACCGCCTGCGACCTGGCGCCCCCC
GCCGGCACCACCGACGCCGCGCACCCGGGTCATCATCACCATCACCATTAATCTAGAGATCTTATTAAAG
CAGAACTTGTTTATTGCAGCTTATAATGGTTACAAATAAAGCAATAGCATCACAAATTTCACAAATAAAG
CATTTTTTTCACTGCATTCTAGTTGTGGTTTGTCCAAACTCATCAATGTATCTTATCATGTCTGGTCGAC
TCTAGCTAGACTCTTCCGCTTCCTCGCTCACTGACTCGCTGCGCTCGGTCGTTCGGCTGCGGCGAGCGGT
ATCAGCTCACTCAAAGGCGGTAATACGGTTATCCACAGAATCAGGGGATAACGCAGGAAAGAACATGTGA
GCAAAAGGCCAGCAAAAGGCCAGGAACCGTAAAAAGGCCGCGTTGCTGGCGTTTTTCCATAGGCTCCGCC
CCCCTGACGAGCATCACAAAAATCGACGCTCAAGTCAGAGGTGGCGAAACCCGACAGGACTATAAAGATA
CCAGGCGTTTCCCCCTGGAAGCTCCCTCGTGCGCTCTCCTGTTCCGACCCTGCCGCTTACCGGATACCTG
TCCGCCTTTCTCCCTTCGGGAAGCGTGGCGCTTTCTCATAGCTCACGCTGTAGGTATCTCAGTTCGGTGT
AGGTCGTTCGCTCCAAGCTGGGCTGTGTGCACGAACCCCCCGTTCAGCCCGACCGCTGCGCCTTATCCGG
TAACTATCGTCTTGAGTCCAACCCGGTAAGACACGACTTATCGCCACTGGCAGCAGCCACTGGTAACAGG
ATTAGCAGAGCGAGGTATGTAGGCGGTGCTACAGAGTTCTTGAAGTGGTGGCCTAACTACGGCTACACTA
GAAGAACAGTATTTGGTATCTGCGCTCTGCTGAAGCCAGTTACCTTCGGAAAAAGAGTTGGTAGCTCTTG
ATCCGGCAAACAAACCACCGCTGGTAGCGGTGGTTTTTTTGTTTGCAAGCAGCAGATTACGCGCAGAAAA
AAAGGATCTCAAGAAGATCCTTTGATCTTTTCTACGGGGTCTGACGCTCAGTGGAACGAAAACTCACGTT
AAGGGATTTTGGTCATGAGATTATCAAAAAGGATCTTCACCTAGATCCTTTTAAATTAAAAATGAAGTTT
TAAATCAATCTAAAGTATATATGAGTAAACTTGGTCTGACAGTTACCAATGCTTAATCAGTGAGGCACCT
ATCTCAGCGATCTGTCTATTTCGTTCATCCATAGTTGCCTGACTCCCCGTCGTGTAGATAACTACGATAC
GGGAGGGCTTACCATCTGGCCCCAGTGCTGCAATGATACCGCGAGACCCACGCTCACCGGCTCCAGATTT
ATCAGCAATAAACCAGCCAGCCGGAAGGGCCGAGCGCAGAAGTGGTCCTGCAACTTTATCCGCCTCCATC
CAGTCTATTAATTGTTGCCGGGAAGCTAGAGTAAGTAGTTCGCCAGTTAATAGTTTGCGCAACGTTGTTG
CCATTGCTACAGGCATCGTGGTGTCACGCTCGTCGTTTGGTATGGCTTCATTCAGCTCCGGTTCCCAACG
ATCAAGGCGAGTTACATGATCCCCCATGTTGTGCAAAAAAGCGGTTAGCTCCTTCGGTCCTCCGATCGTT
GTCAGAAGTAAGTTGGCCGCAGTGTTATCACTCATGGTTATGGCAGCACTGCATAATTCTCTTACTGTCA
TGCCATCCGTAAGATGCTTTTCTGTGACTGGTGAGTACTCAACCAAGTCATTCTGAGAATAGTGTATGCG
GCGACCGAGTTGCTCTTGCCCGGCGTCAATACGGGATAATACCGCGCCACATAGCAGAACTTTAAAAGTG
CTCATCATTGGAAAACGTTCTTCGGGGCGAAAACTCTCAAGGATCTTACCGCTGTTGAGATCCAGTTCGA
TGTAACCCACTCGTGCACCCAACTGATCTTCAGCATCTTTTACTTTCACCAGCGTTTCTGGGTGAGCAAA
AACAGGAAGGCAAAATGCCGCAAAAAAGGGAATAAGGGCGACACGGAAATGTTGAATACTCATACTCTTC
CTTTTTCAATATTATTGAAGCATTTATCAGGGTTATTGTCTCATGAGCGGATACATATTTGAATGTATTT
AGAAAAATAAACAAATAGGGGTTCCGCGCACATTTCCCCGAAAAGTGCCACCTGACGTCTAAGAAACCAT
TATTATCATGACATTAACCTATAAAAATAGGCGTATCACGAGGCCCTTTCGTCTCGCGCGTTTCGGTGAT
GACGGTGAAAACCTCTGACACATGCAGCTCCCGGAGGAATGTGTGTCAGTTAGGGTGTGGAAAGTCCCCA
GGCTCCCCAGGCAGGCAGAAGTATGCAAAGCATGCATCTCAATTAGTCAGCAACCAGGTGTGGAAAGTCC
CCAGGCTCCCCAGCAGGCAGAAGTATGCAAAGCATGCATCTCAATTAGTCAGCAACCATAGTCCCGCCCC
TAACTCCGCCCATCCCGCCCCTAACTCCGCCCAGTTCCGCCCATTCTCCGCCCCATGGCTGACTAATTTT
TTTTATTTATGCAGAGGCCGAGGCCGCCTCTGCCTCTGAGCTATTCCAGAAGTAGTGAGGAGGCTTTTTT
GGAGGCCTAGGCTTTTGCAAAAAGCTCCCGGGAGCTTGTATATCCATTTTCGTCCCGGAGACGGTCACAG
CTTGTCTGTAAGCGGATGCCGGGAGCAGACAAGCCCGTCAGGGCGCGTCAGCGGGTGTTGGCGGGTGTCG
GGGCTGGCTTAACTATGCGGCATCAGAGCAGATTGTACTGAGAGTGCACCATATGCGGTGTGAAATACCG
CACAGATGCGTAAGGAGAAAATACCGCATCAGGAAATTGTAAGCGTTAATATTTTGTTAAAATTCGCGTT
AAATTTTTGTTAAATCAGCTCATTTTTTAACCAATAGGCCGAAATCGGCAAAATCCCTTATAAATCAAAA
GAATAGACCGAGATAGGGT
[37 nt withheld, positions 9330-9366]
AAAGAACGTGGACTCCAACGTCAAAGG
[49 nt withheld, positions 9394-9442]
T
[91 nt withheld, positions 9444-9534]
G
[124 nt withheld, positions 9536-9659]
CCATTCGCCATTCAGGCTGCGCAACTGTTGGGAAGGGCGATCGGTGCGGGCCTCTTCGCTATTACGCCAG
CTGGCGAAAGGGGGATGTGCTGCAAGGCGATTAAGTTGGGTAACGCCAGGGTTTTCCCAGTCACGACGTT
GTAAAACGACGGCCAGTGAATT
