>Addgene plasmid #71968 | Neo1.f-AP-His | addgene partial sequence | sequence record 135237 | pMRB101-F 5'-aagatgcaggcagctgagtt-3'
ACTCCCGTTGCGGTGCTGTTAACGGTGGAGGGCAGTGTAGTCTGAGCAGTACTCGTTGCTGCCGCGCGCG
CCACCAGACATAATAGCTGACAGACTAACAGACTGTTCCTTTCCATGGGTCTTTTCTGCAGAAGCTTGAA
TTCTCGAGGATCCGCGGCCGCGCCACCATGGCGGCGGAGCGCGAAGCCGGGCGACTCCTCTGCACCTCCT
CCTCCCGGCGCTGCTGTCCGCCACCGCCGCTGCTGCTGTTGCTGCCGCTGCTGCTGCTGCTCGGACGCCC
GGCGTCCGGCGCCGCGGCCACGAAGAGCGGCTCCCCGCCGCAGTCCGCAGGAGCCAGTGTTCGAACATTC
ACTCCGTTTTATTTTCTGGTGGAGCCAGTAGACACCCTCTCAGTTAGAGGCTCTTCTGTTATATTAAATT
GCTCGGCATATTCTGAGCCCTCTCCAAACATTGAATGGAAGAAAGATGGGACTTTTTTAAACTTAGAATC
AGATGATCGACGCCAGCTACTCCCAGATGGATCTTTATTCATCAGCAACGTGGTGCATTCCAAACACAAT
AAGCCTGACGAAGGTTTCTATCAGTGTGTAGCCACTGTGGATAATCTTGGAACCATTGTCAGCAGAACAG
CCAAGCTCACAGTAGCAGGTCTTCCAAGATTTACCAGCCAACCAGAACCTTCTTCAGTCTATGTTGGAAA
CAGTGCAATTCTGAATTGTGAAGTTAATGCAGATTTGGTCCCATTTGTTAGGTGGGAACAGAATCGACAG
CCCCTTCTTCTAGATGACAGGATTGTCAA
