>Addgene plasmid #71968 | Neo1.f-AP-His | addgene partial sequence | sequence record 135581 | SV40pA-R 5'-GAAATTTGTGATGCTATTGC-3'
ATAAGATCTCTAGATTAATGGTGATGGTGATGATGACCCGGGTGCGCGGCGTCGGTGGTGCCGGCGGGGG
GCGCCAGGTCGCAGGCGGTGTAGGGCTCCAGGCAGGCGGCGAAGGCCATGACGTGCGCTATGAAGGTCTG
CTCCTGCACGCCGTGAACCAGGTGCGCCTGCGGGCCGCGCGCGAACACCGCCACGTCCTCGCCTGCGTGG
GTCTCTTCGTCCAGGGGCACTGCTGACTGCTGCCGATACTCGGGGCTCCCGCTCTCGCTCTCGGTAACAT
CCGGCCGGGCGCCGTCCTTGAGCACATAGCCTGGACCGTTTCCGTATAGGAGGACCGTGTAGGCCTTCCT
GTCCCGGGCCTTGCCAGGGGCCAGCCCGAAGATGGAGCTCCCTCGCAGGGGGTAGCCTCCGAAGGAGAAG
ACGTGGGAGTGGTCGGCAGTGACGAGGCTCAGCGTGTCCTCCTCGCTGGTGAGCTGGCCCGCCCTCTCAA
TGGCGTCGTCGAACATGATCGTCTCAGTCAGTGCCCGGTAAGCCCTGCTTTCATGATGACCATGGTCGAT
GCGACCACCCTCCACGAAGAGGAAGAAGCCGCGGGGGTTCCTGCTCAGCAGGCGCAGGGCAGCCTCTGTC
ATCTCCATCAGGGAGGGGTCCAGTGTGGAGTCTCGGTGGATCTCGTATTTCATGTCTCCAGGCTCAAAGA
GACCCATGAGATGGGTCACAGACGGGTCCAGGGAAGCCTGCATGAGCTCAGTGCGGTTCCACACATACCG
G
